Addgene plasmid #83967: pRKB133_GI-DUX4-intron2(+)
Purpose: to test DUX4 mRNA is subjected to NMD upon intron2 inclusion
Depositing lab: Robert Bradley. Depositing organization: Fred Hutchinson Cancer Center. Publication: A feedback loop between nonsense-mediated decay and the retrogene DUX4 in facioscapulohumeral muscular dystrophy. Feng Q, Snider L, Jagannathan S, Tawil R, van der Maarel SM, Tapscott SJ, Bradley RK. Elife. 2015 Jan 7;4. doi: 10.7554/eLife.04996. PubMed 25564732.
Backbone
  Vector backbone: β-globin NMD reporter wild-type
  Backbone manufacturer: Lynne Maquat, PMID 9671053
  Backbone size w/o insert (bp): 6000
  Total vector size (bp): 7000
  Vector type: Mammalian Expression
Growth in bacteria
  Bacterial resistance: Ampicillin, 100 μg/mL
  Growth temperature: 37°C
  Growth strain: DH5alpha
  Copy number: High Copy
Gene/Insert
  Gene/Insert name: DUX4-3'UTR-intron2(+)
  Species: H. sapiens (human)
  Insert size (bp): 956
  GenBank ID: FJ439133.1
  Entrez Gene: DUX4 (a.k.a. DUX4L)
  Promoter: mouseCMV
  Cloning method: Gibson Cloning
  Sequencing primers: 5′ CCTGGCTCACAAGTACCACTAG; 3′ AGCATAAACCCTTCTATGACACA
Terms and licenses: Academic/Nonprofit Terms; Industry Terms: Not Available to Industry
How to cite: pRKB133_GI-DUX4-intron2(+) was a gift from Robert Bradley (Addgene plasmid # 83967 ; http://n2t.net/addgene:83967 ; RRID:Addgene_83967)
