[The description below was written by a language model from this plasmid's Addgene catalogue record.]
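Description:
pRKB133_GI-DUX4-intron2(+) is a mammalian expression plasmid built on a wild-type β-globin nonsense-mediated decay (NMD) reporter backbone. It is maintained in E. coli as a high-copy plasmid under ampicillin selection. The record gives an approximate total size of 7 kb, of which about 6 kb is backbone. No feature table is provided, so the bacterial origin, polyadenylation signal and other backbone elements are not itemised, and no mammalian selection marker is recorded.

The payload is a 956 bp human fragment described as the DUX4 3′UTR with intron 2 included. It was inserted by Gibson assembly, and reporter transcription is driven by a mouse CMV promoter. The "GI" prefix in the name presumably refers to the globin reporter context, though the record does not define it. The stated purpose is to test whether DUX4 mRNA becomes an NMD substrate when intron 2 is included. The general logic is that splicing of an intron located well downstream of a stop codon leaves an exon junction complex in the 3′UTR, and this marks the termination codon as premature and triggers decay. Placing the DUX4 3′UTR in a well-characterised β-globin reporter allows its effect on transcript stability to be measured separately from DUX4 protein activity.

The construct is typically transfected into mammalian cells and reporter mRNA levels are compared with related reporters, or with and without NMD inhibition. The "(+)" in the name suggests a matched counterpart lacking intron 2, but the record does not list one. The plasmid comes from work on a feedback loop between NMD and the retrogene DUX4 in facioscapulohumeral muscular dystrophy.
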