>Addgene plasmid #83967 | pRKB133_GI-DUX4-intron2(+) | depositor partial sequence | sequence record 161058 | insert
GACGCGGGGTTGGGACGGGGTCGGGTGGTTCGGGGCAGGGCCGTGGCCTCTCTTTCGCGGGGAACACCTG
GCTGGCTACGGAGGGGCGTGTCTCCGCCCCGCCCCCTCCACCGGGCTGACCGGCCTGGGATTCCTGCCTT
CTAGGTCTAGGCCCGGTGAGAGACTCCACACCGCGGAGAACTGCCATTCTTTCCTGGGCATCCCGGGGAT
CCCAGAGCCGGCCCAGGTACCAGCAGGTGGGCCGCCTACTGCGCACGCGCGGGTTTGCGGGCAGCCGCCT
GGGCTGTGGGAGCAGCCCGGGCAGAGCTCTCCTGCCTCTCCACCAGCCCACCCCGCCGCCTGACCGCCCC
CTCCCCACCCCCACCCCCCACCCCCGGAAAACGCGTCGTCCCCTGGGCTGGGTGGAGACCCCCGTCCCGC
GAAACACCGGGCCCCGCGCAGCGTCCGGGCCTGACACCGCTCCGGCGGCTCGCCTCCTCTGCGCCCCCGC
GCCACCGTCGCCCGCCCGCCCGGGCCCCTGCAGCCTCCCAGCTGCCAGCGCGGAGCTCCTGGCGGTCAAA
AGCATACCTCTGTCTGTCTTTGCCCGCTTCCTGACTAGACCTGCGCGCAGTGCGCACCCCGGCTGACGTG
CAAGGGAGCTCGCTGGCCTCTCTGTGCCCTTGTTCTTCCGTGAAATTCTGGCTGAATGTCTCCCCCCACC
TTCCGACGCTGTCTAGGCAAACCTGGATTAGAGTTACATCTCCTGGATGATTAGTTCAGAGATATATTAA
AATGCCCCCTCCCTGTGGATCCTATAGAAGATTTGCATCTTTTGTGTGATGAGTGCAGAGATATGTCACA
ATATCCCCTGTAGAAAAAGCCTGAAATTGGTTTACATAACTTCGGTGATCAGTGCAGATGTGTTTCAGAA
CTCC
