>Addgene plasmid #83967 | pRKB133_GI-DUX4-intron2(+) | addgene partial sequence | sequence record 164854 | DUX4-R 5'-CTCCCTTGCACGTCAGCC-3'
AAGACAGACAGAGGTATGCTTTTGACCGCCAGGAGCTCCGCGCTGGCAGCTGGGAGGCTGCAGGGGCCCG
GGCGGGCGGGCGACGGTGGCGCGGGGGCGCAGAGGAGGCGAGCCGCCGGAGCGGTGTCAGGCCCGGACGC
TGCGCGGGGCCCGGTGTTTCGCGGGACGGGGGTCTCCACCCAGCCCAGGGGACGACGCGTTTTCCGGGGG
TGGGGGGTGGGGGTGGGGAGGGGGCGGTCAGGCGGCGGGGTGGGCTGGTGGAGAGGCAGGAGAGCTCTGC
CCGGGCTGCTCCCACAGCCCAGGCGGCTGCCCGCAAACCCGCGCGTGCGCAGTAGGCGGCCCACCTGCTG
GTACCTGGGCCGGCTCTGGGATCCCCGGGATGCCCAGGAAAGAATGGCAGTTCTCCGCGGTGTGGAGTCT
CTCACCGGGCCTAGACCTAGAAGGCAGGAATCCCAGGCCGGTCAGCCCGGTGGAGGGGGCGGGGCGGAGA
CACGCCCCTCCGTAGCCAGCCAGGTGTTCCCCGCGAAAGAGAGGCCACGGCCCTGCCCCGAACCACCCGA
CCCCGTCCCAACCCCGCGTCCTAGTGGTACTTGTGAGCCAGGGCAGTGGCCACTCCAGCCACCACCTTCT
GGAAGGCAGCCTGTGCAGCGGGGGTGAA
